Addgene plasmid #21284: TRX1 flag C32S
Depositing lab: Wang Min. Depositing organization: University of Rochester. Publication: Thioredoxin promotes ASK1 ubiquitination and degradation to inhibit ASK1-mediated apoptosis in a redox activity-independent manner. Liu Y, Min W. Circ Res. 2002 Jun 28. 90(12):1259-66. 10.1161/01.RES.0000022160.64355.62 PubMed 12089063.
Backbone
  Vector backbone: pcDNA3-FLAG
  Backbone size w/o insert (bp): 5400
  Vector type: Mammalian Expression
  Selectable markers: Neomycin (select with G418)
Growth in bacteria
  Bacterial resistance: Ampicillin, 100 μg/mL
  Growth temperature: 37°C
  Growth strain: DH5alpha
  Copy number: High Copy
Gene/Insert
  Gene/Insert name: TRX1
  Species: H. sapiens (human)
  Insert size (bp): 317
  Mutation: C32S
  Entrez Gene: TXN (a.k.a. TRDX, TRX, TRX1, TXN1, Trx80)
  Tag / fusion protein: Flag (N terminal on backbone)
  Cloning method: Restriction Enzyme; 5′ cloning site HindIII (not destroyed); 3′ cloning site XhoI (not destroyed)
  Sequencing primers: 5′ CMV-F; 3′ BGH-rev
Terms and licenses: Academic/Nonprofit Terms; Industry Terms: Not Available to Industry
How to cite: TRX1 flag C32S was a gift from Wang Min (Addgene plasmid # 21284 ; http://n2t.net/addgene:21284 ; RRID:Addgene_21284)
