[The description below was written by a language model from this plasmid's Addgene catalogue record.]
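Description:
TRX1 flag C32S is a mammalian expression plasmid built on a pcDNA3-FLAG backbone of about 5.4 kb, carrying a roughly 317 bp insert encoding human thioredoxin 1 (TXN, also known as TRX or TRX1). The coding sequence was placed between HindIII and XhoI sites, both of which remain intact, so that it is fused to a FLAG epitope supplied by the backbone at the N terminus. The plasmid is maintained in E. coli as a high-copy vector under ampicillin selection, and it carries a neomycin resistance marker that allows G418 selection of stably transfected mammalian cells. The record does not explicitly list the promoter or polyadenylation signal, but the recommended sequencing primers (CMV forward and BGH reverse) fit the standard pcDNA3 arrangement, in which a CMV immediate-early promoter drives the insert and a bovine growth hormone polyadenylation signal terminates the transcript.

The insert carries a C32S substitution, replacing cysteine 32 with serine. In thioredoxin, Cys32 is one of the two cysteines of the conserved redox-active site, so this change is generally used to disable the protein's normal disulfide reductase chemistry. According to the associated publication title, the construct comes from work on how thioredoxin promotes ubiquitination and degradation of ASK1 to inhibit ASK1-mediated apoptosis independently of redox activity. It is therefore suited to comparing an active-site mutant with wild-type thioredoxin in transfected cells, with the FLAG tag allowing detection by immunoblotting or recovery by immunoprecipitation for interaction studies.
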