>Addgene plasmid #21284 | TRX1 flag C32S | addgene partial sequence | sequence record 27219 | 21284 with CMV-F
CTCTCTGGCTACTAGAGAACCCACTGCTTACTGGCTTATCGAAATTAATACGACTCACTATAGGGAGACC
CAAGCTGCCACCATGGACTACAAGGACGACGATGACAAGGGACCTAAGCTTGGTACCGAGCTCGGATCCA
TGGTGAAGCAGATCGAGAGCAAGACTGCTTTTCAGGAAGCCTTGGACGCTGCAGGTGATAAACTTGTAGT
AGTTGACTTCTCAGCCACGTGGAGTGGGCCTTGCAAAATGATCAAGCCTTTCTTTCATTCCCTCTCTGAA
AAGTATTCCAACGTGATATTCCTTGAAGTAGATGTGGATGACTGTCAGGATGTTGCTTCAGAGTGTGAAG
TCAAATGCATGCCAACATTCCAGTTTTTTAAGAAGGGACAAAAGGTGGGTGAATTTTCTGGAGCCAATAA
GGAAAAGCTTGAAGCCACCATTAATGAATTAGTCTAACTCGAGCATGCATCTAGAGGGCCCTATTCTATA
GTGTCACCTAAATGCTAGAGCTCGCTGATCAGCCTCGACTGTGCCTTCTAGTTGCCAGCCATCTGTTGTT
TGCCCCTCCCCCGTGCCTTCCTTGACCCTGGAAGGTGCCACTCCCACTGTCCTTTCCTAATAAAATGAGG
AAATTGCATCGCATTGTCTGAGTAGGTGTCATTCTATTCTGGGGGGTGGGGTGGGGCAGGACAGCAAGGG
GGAGGATTGGGAAGACAATAGCAGGCATGCTGGGGATGCGGTGGGCTCTATGGCTTCTGAGGCGGAAAGA
